>Addgene plasmid #120559 | pLEX-uORF-HA-birA*-H-Ras(wildtype)-IRES-Puro | addgene full sequence | sequence record 234159 | Addgene NGS Result
TGGAAGGGCTAATTCACTCCCAAAGAAGACAAGATATCCTTGATCTGTGGATCTACCACACACAAGGCTA
CTTCCCTGATTAGCAGAACTACACACCAGGGCCAGGGGTCAGATATCCACTGACCTTTGGATGGTGCTAC
AAGCTAGTACCAGTTGAGCCAGATAAGGTAGAAGAGGCCAATAAAGGAGAGAACACCAGCTTGTTACACC
CTGTGAGCCTGCATGGGATGGATGACCCGGAGAGAGAAGTGTTAGAGTGGAGGTTTGACAGCCGCCTAGC
ATTTCATCACGTGGCCCGAGAGCTGCATCCGGAGTACTTCAAGAACTGCTGATATCGAGCTTGCTACAAG
GGACTTTCCGCTGGGGACTTTCCAGGGAGGCGTGGCCTGGGCGGGACTGGGGAGTGGCGAGCCCTCAGAT
CCTGCATATAAGCAGCTGCTTTTTGCCTGTACTGGGTCTCTCTGGTTAGACCAGATCTGAGCCTGGGAGC
TCTCTGGCTAACTAGGGAACCCACTGCTTAAGCCTCAATAAAGCTTGCCTTGAGTGCTTCAAGTAGTGTG
TGCCCGTCTGTTGTGTGACTCTGGTAACTAGAGATCCCTCAGACCCTTTTAGTCAGTGTGGAAAATCTCT
AGCAGTGGCGCCCGAACAGGGACTTGAAAGCGAAAGGGAAACCAGAGGAGCTCTCTCGACGCAGGACTCG
GCTTGCTGAAGCGCGCACGGCAAGAGGCGAGGGGCGGCGACTGGTGAGTACGCCAAAAATTTTGACTAGC
GGAGGCTAGAAGGAGAGAGATGGGTGCGAGAGCGTCAGTATTAAGCGGGGGAGAATTAGATCGCGATGGG
AAAAAATTCGGTTAAGGCCAGGGGGAAAGAAAAAATATAAATTAAAACATATAGTATGGGCAAGCAGGGA
GCTAGAACGATTCGCAGTTAATCCTGGCCTGTTAGAAACATCAGAAGGCTGTAGACAAATACTGGGACAG
CTACAACCATCCCTTCAGACAGGATCAGAAGAACTTAGATCATTATATAATACAGTAGCAACCCTCTATT
GTGTGCATCAAAGGATAGAGATAAAAGACACCAAGGAAGCTTTAGACAAGATAGAGGAAGAGCAAAACAA
AAGTAAGACCACCGCACAGCAAGCGGCCGGCCGCTGATCTTCAGACCTGGAGGAGGAGATATGAGGGACA
ATTGGAGAAGTGAATTATATAAATATAAAGTAGTAAAAATTGAACCATTAGGAGTAGCACCCACCAAGGC
AAAGAGAAGAGTGGTGCAGAGAGAAAAAAGAGCAGTGGGAATAGGAGCTTTGTTCCTTGGGTTCTTGGGA
GCAGCAGGAAGCACTATGGGCGCAGCGTCAATGACGCTGACGGTACAGGCCAGACAATTATTGTCTGGTA
TAGTGCAGCAGCAGAACAATTTGCTGAGGGCTATTGAGGCGCAACAGCATCTGTTGCAACTCACAGTCTG
GGGCATCAAGCAGCTCCAGGCAAGAATCCTGGCTGTGGAAAGATACCTAAAGGATCAACAGCTCCTGGGG
ATTTGGGGTTGCTCTGGAAAACTCATTTGCACCACTGCTGTGCCTTGGAATGCTAGTTGGAGTAATAAAT
CTCTGGAACAGATTTGGAATCACACGACCTGGATGGAGTGGGACAGAGAAATTAACAATTACACAAGCTT
AATACACTCCTTAATTGAAGAATCGCAAAACCAGCAAGAAAAGAATGAACAAGAATTATTGGAATTAGAT
AAATGGGCAAGTTTGTGGAATTGGTTTAACATAACAAATTGGCTGTGGTATATAAAATTATTCATAATGA
TAGTAGGAGGCTTGGTAGGTTTAAGAATAGTTTTTGCTGTACTTTCTATAGTGAATAGAGTTAGGCAGGG
ATATTCACCATTATCGTTTCAGACCCACCTCCCAACCCCGAGGGGACCCGACAGGCCCGAAGGAATAGAA
GAAGAAGGTGGAGAGAGAGACAGAGACAGATCCATTCGATTAGTGAACGGATCGGCACTGCGTGCGCCAA
TTCTGCAGACAAATGGCAGTATTCATCCACAATTTTAAAAGAAAAGGGGGGATTGGGGGGTACAGTGCAG
GGGAAAGAATAGTAGACATAATAGCAACAGACATACAAACTAAAGAATTACAAAAACAAATTACAAAAAT
TCAAAATTTTCGGGTTTATTACAGGGACAGCAGAGATCCAGTTTGGTTAGTACCGGGCCCGCTCTAGTCC
GGAATCAGTCCTGCTCCTCGGCCACGAAGTGCACGCAGTTGCCGGCCGGGTCGCGCAGGGCGAACTCCCG
CCCCCACGGCTGCTCGCCGATCTCGGTCATGGCCGGCCCGGAGGCGTCCCGGAAGTTCGTGGACACGACC
TCCGACCACTCGGCGTACAGCTCGTCCAGGCCGCGCACCCACACCCAGGCCAGGGTGTTGTCCGGCACCA
CCTGGTCCTGGACCGCGCTGATGAACAGGGTCACGTCGTCCCGGACCACACCGGCGAAGTCGTCCTCCAC
GAAGTCCCGGGAGAACCCGAGCCGGTCGGTCCAGAACTCGACCGCTCCGGCGACGTCGCGCGCGGTGAGC
ACCGGAACGGCACTGGTCAACTTGGCCATGGTGGCCCTCCTATAGTGAGTCGTATTATACTATGCCGATA
TACTATGCCGATGATTAATTGTCAACACGTGCTGCAGGTCCGAGGTTCTAGACGTATTACCGCCATGCAT
TAGTTATTAATAGTAATCAATTACGGGGTCATTAGTTCATAGCCCATATATGGAGTTCCGCGTTACATAA
CTTACGGTAAATGGCCCGCCTGGCTGACCGCCCAACGACCCCCGCCCATTGACGTCAATAATGACGTATG
TTCCCATAGTAACGCCAATAGGGACTTTCCATTGACGTCAATGGGTGGAGTATTTACGGTAAACTGCCCA
CTTGGCAGTACATCAAGTGTATCATATGCCAAGTACGCCCCCTATTGACGTCAATGACGGTAAATGGCCC
GCCTGGCATTATGCCCAGTACATGACCTTATGGGACTTTCCTACTTGGCAGTACATCTACGTATTAGTCA
TCGCTATTACCATGGTGATGCGGTTTTGGCAGTACATCAATGGGCGTGGATAGCGGTTTGACTCACGGGG
ATTTCCAAGTCTCCACCCCATTGACGTCAATGGGAGTTTGTTTTGGCACCAAAATCAACGGGACTTTCCA
AAATGTCGTAACAACTCCGCCCCATTGACGCAAATGGGCGGTAGGCGTGTACGGTGGGAGGTCTATATAA
GCAGAGCTCGTTTAGTGAACCGTCAGATCGCCTGGAGACGCCATCCACGCTGTTTTGACCTCCATAGAAG
ACACCGACTCTACTAGAGGATCTACCATGGCATAACGACTAATATTTATGTACCCATACGATGTGCCTGA
CTATGCTAAGGACAACACCGTGCCCCTGAAGCTGATCGCCCTGCTGGCCAACGGCGAGTTCCACTCTGGC
GAGCAGCTGGGAGAGACCCTGGGAATGAGCAGAGCCGCCATCAACAAGCACATCCAGACACTGAGAGACT
GGGGAGTGGACGTGTTCACCGTGCCTGGCAAGGGCTACAGCCTGCCTGAGCCTATCCAGCTGCTGAACGC
CAAGCAGATCCTGGGACAGCTGGATGGCGGAAGCGTGGCCGTGCTGCCTGTGATCGACTCCACCAATCAG
TACCTGCTGGACAGAATCGGAGAGCTGAAGTCCGGCGACGCCTGCATCGCCGAGTACCAGCAGGCTGGCA
GAGGAGGCAGAGGACGGAAGTGGTTCAGCCCATTCGGAGCCAACCTGTACCTGTCCATGTTCTGGAGACT
GGAGCAGGGACCTGCTGCTGCCATCGGACTGAGTCTGGTGATCGGAATCGTGATGGCCGAGGTGCTGAGA
AAGCTGGGAGCCGACAAGGTGAGAGTGAAGTGGCCTAATGACCTGTACCTCCAGGACCGCAAGCTGGCTG
GCATCCTGGTGGAGCTGACAGGCAAGACAGGCGATGCCGCTCAGATCGTGATCGGAGCCGGAATCAACAT
GGCCATGAGAAGAGTGGAGGAGAGCGTGGTGAACCAGGGCTGGATCACCCTGCAGGAGGCTGGCATCAAC
CTGGACCGGAACACCCTGGCCGCCATGCTGATCAGAGAGCTGAGAGCCGCTCTGGAGCTGTTCGAGCAGG
AGGGACTGGCTCCTTACCTGAGCAGATGGGAGAAGCTGGACAACTTCATCAACAGACCTGTGAAGCTGAT
CATCGGCGACAAGGAAATCTTCGGCATCTCCAGAGGAATCGACAAGCAGGGAGCTCTGCTGCTGGAGCAG
GACGGAATCATCAAGCCCTGGATGGGCGGAGAAATCTCCCTGAGAAGCGCAGAGAAGGGATCCAGCGGCG
GCGGCAGCGGCGGCGGCGGCAGC
[495 nt withheld, positions 4434-4928]
AAGCTGCGGAAGCTGAACCCTCCTGATGAGAGTGGCCCCGGCTGCATGAGCTGCAAGTGTGTGCTCTCCT
GACTCGAGTCTAGAGGGCCCGACGCGTCTGGCCACCGGTCGCCCCTCTCCCTCCCCCCCCCCTAACGTTA
CTGGCCGAAGCCGCTTGGAATAAGGCCGGTGTGCGTTTGTCTATATGTTATTTTCCACCATATTGCCGTC
TTTTGGCAATGTGAGGGCCCGGAAACCTGGCCCTGTCTTCTTGACGAGCATTCCTAGGGGTCTTTCCCCT
CTCGCCAAAGGAATGCAAGGTCTGTTGAATGTCGTGAAGGAAGCAGTTCCTCTGGAAGCTTCTTGAAGAC
AAACAACGTCTGTAGCGACCCTTTGCAGGCAGCGGAACCCCCCACCTGGCGACAGGTGCCTCTGCGGCCA
AAAGCCACGTGTATAAGATACACCTGCAAAGGCGGCACAACCCCAGTGCCACGTTGTGAGTTGGATAGTT
GTGGAAAGAGTCAAATGGCTCTCCTCAAGCGTATTCAACAAGGGGCTGAAGGATGCCCAGAAGGTACCCC
ATTGTATGGGATCTGATCTGGGGCCTCGGTGCACATGCTTTACATGTGTTTAGTCGAGGTTAAAAAAACG
TCTAGGCCCCCCGAACCACGGGGACGTGGTTTTCCTTTGAAAAACACGATAATACCATGGCCACCGAGTA
CAAGCCCACGGTGCGCCTCGCCACCCGCGACGACGTCCCCCGGGCCGTACGCACCCTCGCCGCCGCGTTC
GCCGACTACCCCGCCACGCGCCACACCGTCGACCCGGACCGCCACATCGAGCGGGTCACCGAGCTGCAAG
AACTCTTCCTCACGCGCGTCGGGCTCGACATCGGCAAGGTGTGGGTCGCGGACGACGGCGCCGCGGTGGC
GGTCTGGACCACGCCGGAGAGCGTCGAAGCGGGGGCGGTGTTCGCCGAGATCGGCTCGCGCATGGCCGAG
TTGAGCGGTTCCCGGCTGGCCGCGCAGCAACAGATGGAAGGCCTCCTGGCGCCGCACCGGCCCAAGGAGC
CCGCGTGGTTCCTGGCCACCGTCGGCGTCTCGCCCGACCACCAGGGCAAGGGTCTGGGCAGCGCCGTCGT
GCTCCCCGGAGTGGAGGCGGCCGAGCGCGCTGGGGTGCCCGCCTTCCTGGAGACCTCCGCGCCCCGCAAC
CTCCCCTTCTACGAGCGGCTCGGCTTCACCGTCACCGCCGACGTCGAGGTGCCCGAAGGACCGCGCACCT
GGTGCATGACCCGCAAGCCCGGTGCCTGAGTTAACAATCAACCTCTGGATTACAAAATTTGTGAAAGATT
GACTGGTATTCTTAACTATGTTGCTCCTTTTACGCTATGTGGATACGCTGCTTTAATGCCTTTGTATCAT
GCTATTGCTTCCCGTATGGCTTTCATTTTCTCCTCCTTGTATAAATCCTGGTTGCTGTCTCTTTATGAGG
AGTTGTGGCCCGTTGTCAGGCAACGTGGCGTGGTGTGCACTGTGTTTGCTGACGCAACCCCCACTGGTTG
GGGCATTGCCACCACCTGTCAGCTCCTTTCCGGGACTTTCGCTTTCCCCCTCCCTATTGCCACGGCGGAA
CTCATCGCCGCCTGCCTTGCCCGCTGCTGGACAGGGGCTCGGCTGTTGGGCACTGACAATTCCGTGGTGT
TGTCGGGGAAGCTGACGTCCTTTCCATGGCTGCTCGCCTGTGTTGCCACCTGGATTCTGCGCGGGACGTC
CTTCTGCTACGTCCCTTCGGCCCTCAATCCAGCGGACCTTCCTTCCCGCGGCCTGCTGCCGGCTCTGCGG
CCTCTTCCGCGTCTTCGCCTTCGCCCTCAGACGAGTCGGATCTCCCTTTGGGCCGCCTCCCCGCCTGGAA
TTAATTCTGCAGTCGAGACCTAGAAAAACATGGAGCAATCACAAGTAGCAATACAGCAGCTACCAATGCT
GATTGTGCCTGGCTAGAAGCACAAGAGGAGGAGGAGGTGGGTTTTCCAGTCACACCTCAGGTACCTTTAA
GACCAATGACTTACAAGGCAGCTGTAGATCTTAGCCACTTTTTAAAAGAAAAGAGGGGACTGGAAGGGCT
AATTCACTCCCAACGAAGACAAGATCTGCTTTTTGCTTGTACTGGGTCTCTCTGGTTAGACCAGATCTGA
GCCTGGGAGCTCTCTGGCTAACTAGGGAACCCACTGCTTAAGCCTCAATAAAGCTTGCCTTGAGTGCTTC
AAGTAGTGTGTGCCCGTCTGTTGTGTGACTCTGGTAACTAGAGATCCCTCAGACCCTTTTAGTCAGTGTG
GAAAATCTCTAGCAGTAGTAGTTCATGTCATCTTATTATTCAGTATTTATAACTTGCAAAGAAATGAATA
TCAGAGAGTGAGAGGCCTTGACATTGTTTAAACCCGCTGATCAGCCTCGACTGTGCCTTCTAGTTGCCAG
CCATCTGTTGTTTGCCCCTCCCCCGTGCCTTCCTTGACCCTGGAAGGTGCCACTCCCACTGTCCTTTCCT
AATAAAATGAGGAAATTGCATCGCATTGTCTGAGTAGGTGTCATTCTATTCTGGGGGGTGGGGTGGGGCA
GGACAGCAAGGGGGAGGATTGGGAAGACAATAGCAGGCATGCTGGGGATGCGGTGGGCTCTATGGCTTCT
GAGGCGGAAAGAACCAGCTGGGGCTCTAGGGGGTATCCCC
[124 nt withheld, positions 7629-7752]
C
[91 nt withheld, positions 7754-7844]
A
[49 nt withheld, positions 7846-7894]
CCTTTGACGTTGGAGTCCACGTTCTTT
[37 nt withheld, positions 7922-7958]
ACCCTATCTCGGTCTATTCTTTTGATTTATAAGGGATTTTGCCGATTTCGGCCTATTGGTTAAAAAATGA
GCTGATTTAACAAAAATTTAACGCGAATTAATTCTGTGGAATGTGTGTCAGTTAGGGTGTGGAAAGTCCC
CAGGCTCCCCAGCAGGCAGAAGTATGCAAAGCATGCATCTCAATTAGTCAGCAACCAGGTGTGGAAAGTC
CCCAGGCTCCCCAGCAGGCAGAAGTATGCAAAGCATGCATCTCAATTAGTCAGCAACCATAGTCCCGCCC
CTAACTCCGCCCATCCCGCCCCTAACTCCGCCCAGTTCCGCCCATTCTCCGCCCCATGGCTGACTAATTT
TTTTTATTTATGCAGAGGCCGAGGCCGCCTCTGCCTCTGAGCTATTCCAGAAGTAGTGAGGAGGCTTTTT
TGGAGGCCTAGGCTTTTGCAAAAAGCTCCCGGGAGCTTGTATATCCATTTTCGGATCTGATCAGCACGTG
ATGAAAAAGCCTGAACTCACCGCGACGTCTGTCGAGAAGTTTCTGATCGAAAAGTTCGACAGCGTCTCCG
ACCTGATGCAGCTCTCGGAGGGCGAAGAATCTCGTGCTTTCAGCTTCGATGTAGGAGGGCGTGGATATGT
CCTGCGGGTAAATAGCTGCGCCGATGGTTTCTACAAAGATCGTTATGTTTATCGGCACTTTGCATCGGCC
GCGCTCCCGATTCCGGAAGTGCTTGACATTGGGGAATTCAGCGAGAGCCTGACCTATTGCATCTCCCGCC
GTGCACAGGGTGTCACGTTGCAAGACCTGCCTGAAACCGAACTGCCCGCTGTTCTGCAGCCGGTCGCGGA
GGCCATGGATGCGATCGCTGCGGCCGATCTTAGCCAGACGAGCGGGTTCGGCCCATTCGGACCGCAAGGA
ATCGGTCAATACACTACATGGCGTGATTTCATATGCGCGATTGCTGATCCCCATGTGTATCACTGGCAAA
CTGTGATGGACGACACCGTCAGTGCGTCCGTCGCGCAGGCTCTCGATGAGCTGATGCTTTGGGCCGAGGA
CTGCCCCGAAGTCCGGCACCTCGTGCACGCGGATTTCGGCTCCAACAATGTCCTGACGGACAATGGCCGC
ATAACAGCGGTCATTGACTGGAGCGAGGCGATGTTCGGGGATTCCCAATACGAGGTCGCCAACATCTTCT
TCTGGAGGCCGTGGTTGGCTTGTATGGAGCAGCAGACGCGCTACTTCGAGCGGAGGCATCCGGAGCTTGC
AGGATCGCCGCGGCTCCGGGCGTATATGCTCCGCATTGGTCTTGACCAACTCTATCAGAGCTTGGTTGAC
GGCAATTTCGATGATGCAGCTTGGGCGCAGGGTCGATGCGACGCAATCGTCCGATCCGGAGCCGGGACTG
TCGGGCGTACACAAATCGCCCGCAGAAGCGCGGCCGTCTGGACCGATGGCTGTGTAGAAGTACTCGCCGA
TAGTGGAAACCGACGCCCCAGCACTCGTCCGAGGGCAAAGGAATAGCACGTGCTACGAGATTTCGATTCC
ACCGCCGCCTTCTATGAAAGGTTGGGCTTCGGAATCGTTTTCCGGGACGCCGGCTGGATGATCCTCCAGC
GCGGGGATCTCATGCTGGAGTTCTTCGCCCACCCCAACTTGTTTATTGCAGCTTATAATGGTTACAAATA
AAGCAATAGCATCACAAATTTCACAAATAAAGCATTTTTTTCACTGCATTCTAGTTGTGGTTTGTCCAAA
CTCATCAATGTATCTTATCATGTCTGTATACCGTCGACCTCTAGCTAGAGCTTGGCGTAATCATGGTCAT
AGCTGTTTCCTGTGTGAAATTGTTATCCGCTCACAATTCCACACAACATACGAGCCGGAAGCATAAAGTG
TAAAGCCTGGGGTGCCTAATGAGTGAGCTAACTCACATTAATTGCGTTGCGCTCACTGCCCGCTTTCCAG
TCGGGAAACCTGTCGTGCCAGCTGCATTAATGAATCGGCCAACGCGCGGGGAGAGGCGGTTTGCGTATTG
GGCGCTCTTCCGCTTCCTCGCTCACTGACTCGCTGCGCTCGGTCGTTCGGCTGCGGCGAGCGGTATCAGC
TCACTCAAAGGCGGTAATACGGTTATCCACAGAATCAGGGGATAACGCAGGAAAGAACATGTGAGCAAAA
GGCCAGCAAAAGGCCAGGAACCGTAAAAAGGCCGCGTTGCTGGCGTTTTTCCATAGGCTCCGCCCCCCTG
ACGAGCATCACAAAAATCGACGCTCAAGTCAGAGGTGGCGAAACCCGACAGGACTATAAAGATACCAGGC
GTTTCCCCCTGGAAGCTCCCTCGTGCGCTCTCCTGTTCCGACCCTGCCGCTTACCGGATACCTGTCCGCC
TTTCTCCCTTCGGGAAGCGTGGCGCTTTCTCATAGCTCACGCTGTAGGTATCTCAGTTCGGTGTAGGTCG
TTCGCTCCAAGCTGGGCTGTGTGCACGAACCCCCCGTTCAGCCCGACCGCTGCGCCTTATCCGGTAACTA
TCGTCTTGAGTCCAACCCGGTAAGACACGACTTATCGCCACTGGCAGCAGCCACTGGTAACAGGATTAGC
AGAGCGAGGTATGTAGGCGGTGCTACAGAGTTCTTGAAGTGGTGGCCTAACTACGGCTACACTAGAAGAA
CAGTATTTGGTATCTGCGCTCTGCTGAAGCCAGTTACCTTCGGAAAAAGAGTTGGTAGCTCTTGATCCGG
CAAACAAACCACCGCTGGTAGCGGTGGTTTTTTTGTTTGCAAGCAGCAGATTACGCGCAGAAAAAAAGGA
TCTCAAGAAGATCCTTTGATCTTTTCTACGGGGTCTGACGCTCAGTGGAACGAAAACTCACGTTAAGGGA
TTTTGGTCATGAGATTATCAAAAAGGATCTTCACCTAGATCCTTTTAAATTAAAAATGAAGTTTTAAATC
AATCTAAAGTATATATGAGTAAACTTGGTCTGACAGTTACCAATGCTTAATCAGTGAGGCACCTATCTCA
GCGATCTGTCTATTTCGTTCATCCATAGTTGCCTGACTCCCCGTCGTGTAGATAACTACGATACGGGAGG
GCTTACCATCTGGCCCCAGTGCTGCAATGATACCGCGAGACCCACGCTCACCGGCTCCAGATTTATCAGC
AATAAACCAGCCAGCCGGAAGGGCCGAGCGCAGAAGTGGTCCTGCAACTTTATCCGCCTCCATCCAGTCT
ATTAATTGTTGCCGGGAAGCTAGAGTAAGTAGTTCGCCAGTTAATAGTTTGCGCAACGTTGTTGCCATTG
CTACAGGCATCGTGGTGTCACGCTCGTCGTTTGGTATGGCTTCATTCAGCTCCGGTTCCCAACGATCAAG
GCGAGTTACATGATCCCCCATGTTGTGCAAAAAAGCGGTTAGCTCCTTCGGTCCTCCGATCGTTGTCAGA
AGTAAGTTGGCCGCAGTGTTATCACTCATGGTTATGGCAGCACTGCATAATTCTCTTACTGTCATGCCAT
CCGTAAGATGCTTTTCTGTGACTGGTGAGTACTCAACCAAGTCATTCTGAGAATAGTGTATGCGGCGACC
GAGTTGCTCTTGCCCGGCGTCAATACGGGATAATACCGCGCCACATAGCAGAACTTTAAAAGTGCTCATC
ATTGGAAAACGTTCTTCGGGGCGAAAACTCTCAAGGATCTTACCGCTGTTGAGATCCAGTTCGATGTAAC
CCACTCGTGCACCCAACTGATCTTCAGCATCTTTTACTTTCACCAGCGTTTCTGGGTGAGCAAAAACAGG
AAGGCAAAATGCCGCAAAAAAGGGAATAAGGGCGACACGGAAATGTTGAATACTCATACTCTTCCTTTTT
CAATATTATTGAAGCATTTATCAGGGTTATTGTCTCATGAGCGGATACATATTTGAATGTATTTAGAAAA
ATAAACAAATAGGGGTTCCGCGCACATTTCCCCGAAAAGTGCCACCTGACGTCGACGGATCGGGAGATCA
ACTTGTTTATTGCAGCTTATAATGGTTACAAATAAAGCAATAGCATCACAAATTTCACAAATAAAGCATT
TTTTTCACTGCATTCTAGTTGTGGTTTGTCCAAACTCATCAATGTATCTTATCATGTCTGGATCAACTGG
ATAACTCAAGCTAACCAAAATCATCCCAAACTTCCCACCCCATACCCTATTACCACTGCCAATTACCTGT
GGTTTCATTTACTCTAAACCTGTGATTCCTCTGAATTATTTTCATTTTAAAGAAATTGTATTTGTTAAAT
ATGTACTACAAACTTAGTAGT
Features (pLannotate 1.2.2; 34 found; start..end, strand, type, name):
    377..634     +  LTR            5' LTR (truncated): truncated 5' long terminal repeat (LTR) from HIV-1
    681..806     +  misc_feature   HIV-1 Ψ: packaging signal of human immunodeficiency virus type 1
    790..1128    +  CDS            HIV-1 gag (fragment): gag protein from human immunodeficiency virus 1; gag
   1303..1536    +  misc_feature   RRE: The Rev response element (RRE) of HIV-1 allows for Rev-dependent mRNA export from the nucleus to the cytoplasm.
   1913..2013    +  CDS            Rev (fragment): human immunodeficiency virus 1 (HIV-1) Rev protein; rev; enhances nuclear export of unspliced and incompletely spliced viral mRNAs
   2063..2180    +  misc_feature   cPPT/CTS: central polypurine tract and central termination sequence of HIV-1
   2245..2619    -  CDS            BleoR: antibiotic-binding protein; Sh ble from Streptoalloteichus hindustanus; confers resistance to bleomycin, phleomycin, and Zeocin™
   2639..2686    -  promoter       EM7 promoter: synthetic bacterial promoter&nbsp
   2791..3094    +  enhancer       CMV enhancer: human cytomegalovirus immediate early enhancer
   3095..3298    +  promoter       CMV promoter: human cytomegalovirus (CMV) immediate early promoter
   3411..3436    +  CDS            3xHA (fragment): three tandem HA epitope tags
   3438..4397    +  CDS            BirA(R118G): promiscuous R118G mutant of the E. coli biotin protein ligase (Cronan, 2005) also known as BirA* or BioID
   4434..5000    +  CDS            H-Ras (sequence partly withheld): human small GTPase proto-oncoprotein
   5040..5612    +  misc_feature   IRES: internal ribosome entry site (IRES) of the encephalomyocarditis virus (EMCV)
   5621..6217    +  CDS            PuroR: puromycin N-acetyltransferase; pac from Streptomyces alboniger; confers resistance to puromycin
   6224..6812    +  misc_feature   WPRE: woodchuck hepatitis virus posttranscriptional regulatory element
   6829..7017    +  CDS            nef (fragment): NEF_HV1Z2 - Experimental evidence at protein level: Swiss-Prot protein existence level 1. Extracellular Nef protein targets CD4(+) T-lymphocytes for apoptosis by interacting with CXCR4 surface receptors. From Human immunodeficiency virus type 1 group M subtype D (isolate Z2/CDC-Z34) (HIV-1).
   7019..7252    +  LTR            3' LTR (ΔU3): self-inactivating 3' long terminal repeat (LTR) from HIV-1
   7359..7583    +  polyA_signal   bGH poly(A) signal: bovine growth hormone polyadenylation signal
   7587..7608    +  promoter       SV40 promoter (fragment): SV40 enhancer and early promoter
   7629..8057    +  rep_origin     f1 ori (sequence partly withheld): f1 bacteriophage origin of replication; arrow indicates direction of (+) strand synthesis
   8071..8400    +  promoter       SV40 promoter: SV40 enhancer and early promoter
   8449..9474    +  CDS            HygR: aminoglycoside phosphotransferase from E. coli; aph(4)-Ia; confers resistance to hygromycin
   9484..9609    +  CDS            ble (fragment): BLE_KLEPN - Experimental evidence at protein level: Swiss-Prot protein existence level 1. Binding protein with a strong affinity to the bleomycin family of antibiotics. Binds to CL990; an antimitotic-antibiotic compound. From Klebsiella pneumoniae.
   9604..9725    +  polyA_signal   SV40 poly(A) signal: SV40 polyadenylation signal
   9796..9818    -  protein_bind   lac operator (fragment): The lac repressor binds to the lac operator to inhibit transcription in E. coli. This inhibition can be relieved by adding lactose or isopropyl-β-D-thiogalactopyranoside (IPTG). lac repressor encoded by lacI
   9822..9852    -  promoter       lac promoter: promoter for the E. coli lac operon
   9867..9888    -  protein_bind   CAP binding site: CAP binding activates transcription in the presence of cAMP. E. coli catabolite activator protein
   9901..9993    -  CDS            lacI (fragment): lac repressor; lacI; The lac repressor binds to the lac operator to inhibit transcription in E. coli. This inhibition can be relieved by adding lactose or isopropyl-β-D-thiogalactopyranoside (IPTG).
  10176..10764   -  rep_origin     ori: high-copy-number ColE1/pMB1/pBR322/pUC origin of replication
  10935..11795   -  CDS            AmpR: β-lactamase; bla; confers resistance to ampicillin, carbenicillin, and related antibiotics
  11796..11900   -  promoter       AmpR promoter: bla
  11948..12082   +  polyA_signal   SV40 poly(A) signal: SV40 polyadenylation signal
  12249..329     +  CDS            nef (fragment) (across the origin): NEF_HV1BR - Experimental evidence at protein level: Swiss-Prot protein existence level 1. Extracellular Nef protein targets CD4(+) T-lymphocytes for apoptosis by interacting with CXCR4 surface receptors (PubMed:14990729). From Human immunodeficiency virus type 1 group M subtype B (isolate BRU/LAI) (HIV-1).
