[The description below was written by a language model from this plasmid's Addgene catalogue record and pLannotate feature annotations shown in this document.]
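Description:
pLEX-uORF-HA-birA*-H-Ras(wildtype)-IRES-Puro is a 12.2 kb HIV-1-based lentiviral expression plasmid built on the pLEX backbone. It can be used for direct expression in mammalian cells or for producing lentiviral particles. It is propagated in E. coli through a high-copy ColE1/pUC-type origin with ampicillin selection, and an f1 origin is also present. The viral portion comprises a truncated 5' LTR, the Ψ packaging signal with a gag fragment, the RRE for Rev-dependent nuclear export of the genomic RNA, the cPPT/CTS, a WPRE and a self-inactivating ΔU3 3' LTR. Integrated proviruses therefore depend on the internal promoter for transcription. The annotation also finds an EM7-driven BleoR cassette upstream of that promoter and an SV40-driven HygR cassette outside the LTRs, although the catalogue lists only puromycin as the mammalian selectable marker.

The payload is a CMV enhancer/promoter-driven bicistronic transcript. The first cistron encodes an N-terminal HA epitope followed by BirA(R118G), the promiscuous E. coli biotin ligase known as BirA* or BioID, fused in frame to wild-type human H-Ras. An EMCV IRES then drives translation of puromycin N-acetyltransferase from the same mRNA, so drug resistance is coupled to expression of the fusion. The name indicates an upstream open reading frame ahead of the fusion. Such elements generally dampen translation of the downstream coding sequence, but it is not annotated in the feature table and the record does not state its purpose. The construct is suited to proximity-dependent biotinylation, in which proteins near H-Ras are biotin-labelled for capture and identification. This fits the associated study of the Ras proximal proteome, where the wild-type form presumably complements oncogenic Ras variants.
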