Addgene plasmid #120559: pLEX-uORF-HA-birA*-H-Ras(wildtype)-IRES-Puro
Purpose: Expresses HA-birA*-H-Ras wildtype fusion protein in mammalian cells & for virus production
Depositing lab: Paul Khavari. Depositing organization: Stanford University. Publication: The Functional Proximal Proteome of Oncogenic Ras Includes mTORC2. Kovalski JR, Bhaduri A, Zehnder AM, Neela PH, Che Y, Wozniak GG, Khavari PA. Mol Cell. 2019 Jan 4. pii: S1097-2765(18)31031-1. doi: 10.1016/j.molcel.2018.12.001. PubMed 30639242.
Backbone
  Vector backbone: pLEX
  Backbone manufacturer: Thermo Scientific
  Backbone size w/o insert (bp): 10682
  Total vector size (bp): 12249
  Vector type: Mammalian Expression, Lentiviral
  Selectable markers: Puromycin
Growth in bacteria
  Bacterial resistance: Ampicillin, 100 μg/mL
  Growth temperature: 37°C
  Growth strain: NEB Stable
  Copy number: Unknown
Gene/Insert
  Gene/Insert name: HRAS
  Species: H. sapiens (human)
  Insert size (bp): 1617
  Entrez Gene: HRAS (a.k.a. C-BAS/HAS, C-H-RAS, C-HA-RAS1, CTLO, H-RASIDX, HAMSV, HRAS1, RASH1, p21ras)
  Promoter: CMV
  Tag / fusion protein: HA-birA* (N terminal on backbone)
  Cloning method: Ligation Independent Cloning
  Sequencing primers: 5′ CACCAAAATCAACGGGACTT; 3′ ATATAGACAAACGCACACCGGCCT
Terms and licenses: Academic/Nonprofit Terms; Industry Terms: Not Available to Industry
How to cite: pLEX-uORF-HA-birA*-H-Ras(wildtype)-IRES-Puro was a gift from Paul Khavari (Addgene plasmid # 120559 ; http://n2t.net/addgene:120559 ; RRID:Addgene_120559)
