>Addgene plasmid #120559 | pLEX-uORF-HA-birA*-H-Ras(wildtype)-IRES-Puro | depositor partial sequence | sequence record 228955 | pLEX Forward
AGGCGTGTACGGTGGGAGGTCTATATAAGCAGAGCTCGTTTAGTGAACCGTCAGATCGCCTGGAGACGCC
ATCCACGCTGTTTTGACCTCCATAGAAGACACCGACTCTACTAGAGGATCTACCATGGCATAACGACTAA
TATTTATGTACCCATACGATGTGCCTGACTATGCTAAGGACAACACCGTGCCCCTGAAGCTGATCGCCCT
GCTGGCCAACGGCGAGTTCCACTCTGGCGAGCAGCTGGGAGAGACCCTGGGAATGAGCAGAGCCGCCATC
AACAAGCACATCCAGACACTGAGAGACTGGGGAGTGGACGTGTTCACCGTGCCTGGCAAGGGCTACAGCC
TGCCTGAGCCTATCCAGCTGCTGAACGCCAAGCAGATCCTGGGACAGCTGGATGGCGGAAGCGTGGCCGT
GCTGCCTGTGATCGACTCCACCAATCAGTACCTGCTGGACAGAATCGGAGAGCTGAAGTCCGGCGACGCC
TGCATCGCCGAGTACCAGCAGGCTGGCAGAGGAGGCAGAGGACGGAAGTGGTTCAGCCCATTCGGAGCCA
ACCTGTACCTGTCCATGTTCTGGAGACTGGAGCAGGGACCTGCTGCTGCCATCGGACTGAGTCTGGTGAT
CGGAATCGTGATGGCCGAGGTGCTGAGAAAGCTGGGAGCCGACAAGGTGAGAGTGAAGTGGCCTAATGAC
CTGTACCTCCAGGACCGCAAGCTGGCTGGCATCCTGGTGGAGCTGACAGGCAAGACAGGCGATGCCGCTC
AGATCGTGATCGGAGCCGGAATCAACATGGCCATGAGAAGAGTGGAGGAGAGCGTGGTGAACCAGGGCTG
GATCACCCTGCAGGAGGCTGGCATCAACCTGGACCGGAACACCCTGGCCGCCATGCTGATC
