>Addgene plasmid #120559 | pLEX-uORF-HA-birA*-H-Ras(wildtype)-IRES-Puro | depositor partial sequence | sequence record 228956 | birA Forward
GGGCGGAGAAATCTCCCTGAGAAGCGCAGAGAAGGGATCCAGCGGCGGCGGCAGCGGCGGCGGCGGCAGC
[495 nt withheld, positions 71-565]
AAGCTGCGGAAGCTGAACCCTCCTGATGAGAGTGGCCCCGGCTGCATGAGCTGCAAGTGTGTGCTCTCCT
GACTCGAGTCTAGAGGGCCCGACGCGTCTGGCCACCGGTCGCCCCTCTCCCTCCCCCCCCCCTAACGTTA
CTGGCCGAAGCCGCTTGGAATAAGGCCGGTGTGCGTTTGTCTATATGTTATTTTCCACCATATTGCCGTC
TTTTGGCAATGTGAGGGCCCGGAAACCTGGCCCTGTCTTCTTGACGAGCATTCCTAGGGGTCTTTCCCCT
CTCGCCAAAGGAATGCAAGGTCTGTTGAATGTCGTGAA
