>Addgene plasmid #120559 | pLEX-uORF-HA-birA*-H-Ras(wildtype)-IRES-Puro | depositor partial sequence | sequence record 228957 | pLEX Reverse
GAAGCGCAGAGAAGGGATCCAGCGGCGGCGGCAGCGGCGGCGGCGGCAGC
[495 nt withheld, positions 51-545]
AAGCTGCGGAAGCTGAACCCTCCTGATGAGAGTGGCCCCGGCTGCATGAGCTGCAAGTGTGTGCTCTCCT
GACTCGAGTCTAGAGGGCCCGACGCGTCTGGCCACCGGTCGCCCC
